>Addgene plasmid #211262 | pBiT3.1-C_PWP1:1-501 | addgene full sequence | sequence record 423412 | Addgene NGS Result
AAGACGCGTTAATTAAGACGTCGGCAGTGAAAAAAATGCTTTATTTGTGAAATTTGTGATGCTATTGCTT
TATTTGTAACCATTATAAGCTGCAATAAACAAGTTAACAACAACAATTGCATTCATTTTATGTTTCAGGT
TCAGGGGGAGGTGTGGGAGGTTTTTTAAAGCAAGTAAAACCTCTACAAATGTGGTATGGCTGATTATGAT
CCGCGGCCGCAATACGTCGACGTTATCAGCTGACTTCGTACGAGAGCCTAGGATTATGGCGCGCCACTAG
TTATTAATAGTAATCAATTACGGGGTCATTAGTTCATAGCCCATATATGGAGTTCCGCGTTACATAACTT
ACGGTAAATGGCCCGCCTGGCTGACCGCCCAACGACCCCCGCCCATTGACGTCAATAATGACGTATGTTC
CCATAGTAACGCCAATAGGGACTTTCCATTGACGTCAATGGGTGGAGTATTTACGGTAAACTGCCCACTT
GGCAGTACATCAAGTGTATCATATGCCAAGTCCGCCCCCTATTGACGTCAATGACGGTAAATGGCCCGCC
TGGCATTATGCCCAGTACATGACCTTACGGGACTTTCCTACTTGGCAGTACATCTACGTATTAGTCATCG
CTATTACCATGGTGATGCGGTTTTGGCAGTACACCAATGGGCGTGGATAGCGGTTTGACTCACGGGGATT
TCCAAGTCTCCACCCCATTGACGTCAATGGGAGTTTGTTTTGGCACCAAAATCAACGGGACTTTCCAAAA
TGTCGTAATAACCCCGCCCCGTTGACGCAAATGGGCGGTAGGCGTGTACGGTGGGAGGTCTATATAAGCA
GAGCTGGTTTAGTGAACCGTCAGATCACTAGAATCTTTATTGCGGTAGTTTATCACAGTTAAATTGCTAA
CGCAGTCAGTGCTTCTGACACAACAGTCTCGAACTTAAGCTGCAGAAGTTGGTCGTGAGGCACTGGGCAG
GTAAGTATCAAGGTTACAAGACAGGTTTAAGGAGACCAATAGAAACTGGGCTTGTCGAGACAGAGAAGAC
TCTTGCGTTTCTGATAGGCACCTATTGGTCTTACTGACATCCACTTTGCCTTTCTCTCCACAGGTGTCCA
CTCCCAGTTCAATTACAGCTCTTAAGGCTAGAGTATTAATACGACTCACTATAGGGGCGATCGCAACAAG
CTTCGGGAAGATCTGGAGCTAGCGGCGGGGGATCCGGTGGGAATTCGACACCATGAACCGCAGCCGCCAG
GTGACGTGCGTGGCCTGGGTCCGCTGCGGCGTGGCCAAAGAGACACCAGACAAGGTAGAGCTGAGTAAAG
AAGAAGTAAAACGCCTCATTGCTGAGGCAAAGGAGAAATTGCAAGAAGAAGGTGGTGGCAGTGATGAAGA
GGAGACAGGCAGTCCTTCAGAAGATGGCATGCAGAGTGCACGCACCCAGGCACGCCCAAGAGAGCCCCTG
GAGGATGGTGACCCAGAGGATGACAGGACGCTTGATGATGATGAGCTGGCTGAGTACGACTTAGATAAAT
ATGATGAGGAAGGTGACCCAGATGCTGAGACTCTTGGTGAATCTCTCTTGGGTCTTACGGTCTACGGGAG
TAATGATCAAGATCCTTACGTTACTCTGAAAGATACAGAACAATATGAACGTGAAGATTTCTTGATTAAG
CCCAGTGATAATCTTATAGTTTGTGGCCGAGCTGAACAGGACCAGTGCAATTTAGACGTGCATGTTTATA
ATCAAGAAGAAGACTCTTTTTATGTACACCATGATATACTCTTGTCTGCATATCCTCTGAGTGTGGAATG
GCTGAATTTTGATCCTAGCCCAGATGATTCTACTGGAAATTACATTGCTGTAGGAAACATGACCCCTGTT
ATTGAAGTGTGGGACCTTGATATAGTGGACTCTTTAGAGCCAGTCTTCACACTCGGAAGTAAACTTTCAA
AAAAGAAGAAAAAGAAAGGAAAGAAGAGTTCCTCAGCAGAAGGGCATACCGATGCTGTCCTTGACCTTTC
ATGGAATAAGCTAATCAGAAATGTTTTAGCAAGTGCATCAGCTGACAACACTGTAATTCTGTGGGATATG
TCCTTGGGGAAACCAGCAGCTAGCCTCGCTGTACACACAGACAAGGTCCAAACACTGCAGTTTCATCCAT
TTGAAGCACAGACTCTGATTTCTGGCTCATATGATAAGTCAGTGGCTTTGTATGACTGCCGAAGTCCAGA
TGAAAGCCATCGAATGTGGCGATTCAGTGGGCAGATAGAGAGAGTGACTTGGAATCACTTTTCACCTTGT
CATTTCTTGGCCAGTACAGATGACGGCTTTGTATATAATTTGGATGCACGTTCAGATAAGCCAATTTTTA
CACTTAATGCACACAATGATGAAATCTCTGGTCTTGATCTTAGCAGTCAAATCAAGGGCTGTCTCGTGAC
TGCTTCAGCTGACAAATACGTGAAGATCTGGGACATCTTAGGAGATAGGCCAAGTCTAGTTCATTCTAGG
GACATGAAAATGGGAGTTCTCTTCTGTTCTTCATGTTGCCCTGATTTGCCATTTATTTATGCCCTTCGAG
GTCAAAAAGAAGGGCTTCGGGTCTGGGATATAAGCACAGTCTCTTCAGTAAATGAAGCATTTGGAAGACG
AGAGAGGCTTGTTCTTGGGAGTGCAAGAAATTCATCTATTAGTGGCCCTTTTGGCAGCAGGAGCTCAGAT
ACACCCATGGAGTCTGGCTCGAGCGGTGGGAGCTCCGGTGTGAGCGGCTGGCGGCTGTTCAAGAAGATTA
GCTAAGTTTAAACGGCCGCGACTCTAGACTGCAGGCATGCAAGCTGATTTGGCTGCTGCCACCGCTGAGC
AAGGCCGCTTCGAGCAGACATGATAAGATACATTGATGAGTTTGGACAAACCACAACTAGAATGCAGTGA
AAAAAATGCTTTATTTGTGAAATTTGTGATGCTATTGCTTTATTTGTAACCATTATAAGCTGCAATAAAC
AAGTTAACAACAACAATTGCATTCATTTTATGTTTCAGGTTCAGGGGGAGATGTGGGAGGTTTTTTTAAG
CAAGTAAAACCTCTACAAATGTGGTAAAATCTTAATTAAGACTTCTAATATAACTTCGTATAGCATACAT
TATACGAAGTTATGGTTCCACTGTTGACAATTAATCATCGGCATAGTATATCGGCATAGTATAATACGAC
AAGGTGAGGAACTAAACCCAGGAGGCAGATCATGATTGAACAAGATGGATTGCACGCAGGTTCTCCGGCC
GCTTGGGTGGAGAGGCTATTCGGCTATGACTGGGCACAACAGACAATCGGCTGCTCTGATGCCGCCGTGT
TCCGGCTGTCAGCGCAGGGGCGCCCGGTTCTTTTTGTCAAGACCGACCTGTCCGGTGCCCTGAATGAACT
GCAGGACGAGGCAGCGCGGCTATCGTGGCTGGCCACGACGGGCGTTCCTTGCGCAGCTGTGCTCGACGTT
GTCACTGAAGCGGGAAGGGACTGGCTGCTATTGGGCGAAGTGCCGGGGCAGGATCTCCTGTCATCTCACC
TTGCTCCTGCCGAGAAAGTATCCATCATGGCTGATGCAATGCGGCGGCTGCATACGCTTGATCCGGCTAC
CTGCCCATTCGACCACCAAGCGAAACATCGCATCGAGCGAGCACGTACTCGGATGGAAGCCGGTCTTGTC
GATCAGGATGATCTGGACGAAGAGCATCAGGGGCTCGCGCCAGCCGAACTGTTCGCCAGGCTCAAGGCGC
GCATGCCCGACGGCGAGGATCTCGTCGTGACCCATGGCGATGCCTGCTTGCCGAATATCATGGTGGAAAA
TGGCCGCTTTTCTGGATTCATCGACTGTGGCCGGCTGGGTGTGGCGGACCGCTATCAGGACATAGCGTTG
GCTACCCGTGATATTGCTGAAGAGCTTGGCGGCGAATGGGCTGACCGCTTCCTCGTGCTTTACGGTATCG
CCGCTCCCGATTCGCAGCGCATCGCCTTCTATCGCCTTCTTGACGAGTTCTTCTGATTCGAAATGACCGA
CCAAGCGACGCCCAACCGGTATCAGCTCACTCAAAGGCGGTAATACGGTTATCCACAGAATCAGGGGATA
ACGCAGGAAAGAACATGTGAGCAAAAGGCCAGCAAAAGGCCAGGAACCGTAAAAAGGCCGCGTTGCTGGC
GTTTTTCCATAGGCTCCGCCCCCCTGACGAGCATCACAAAAATCGACGCTCAAGTCAGAGGTGGCGAAAC
CCGACAGGACTATAAAGATACCAGGCGTTTCCCCCTGGAAGCTCCCTCGTGCGCTCTCCTGTTCCGACCC
TGCCGCTTACCGGATACCTGTCCGCCTTTCTCCCTTCGGGAAGCGTGGCGCTTTCTCATAGCTCACGCTG
TAGGTATCTCAGTTCGGTGTAGGTCGTTCGCTCCAAGCTGGGCTGTGTGCACGAACCCCCCGTTCAGCCC
GACCGCTGCGCCTTATCCGGTAACTATCGTCTTGAGTCCAACCCGGTAAGACACGACTTATCGCCACTGG
CAGCAGCCACTGGTAACAGGATTAGCAGAGCGAGGTATGTAGGCGGTGCTACAGAGTTCTTGAAGTGGTG
GCCTAACTACGGCTACACTAGAAGGACAGTATTTGGTATCTGCGCTCTGCTGAAGCCAGTTACCTTCGGA
AAAAGAGTTGGTAGCTCTTGATCCGGCAAACAAACCACCGCTGGTAGCGGTGGTTTTTTTGTTTGCAAGC
AGCAGATTACGCGCAGAAAAAAAGGATTTCAAGAAGATCCTTTGATCTTTTCTACGGGGTCTGACGCTCA
GTGGAACGAAAACTCACGTTAAGGGATTTTGGTCATGAGATTATCAAAAAGGATCTTCACCTAGATCCTT
TTATAGTCCGGAATCGTCACACAAAAAACCAACACACAGATGTAATGAAAATAAAGATATTTTATTGCGG
CCATCGTGATGGCTAGAGTTTAGCCCTCCCACACATAACCAGAGGGCAGCAATTCACGAATCCCAACTGC
CGTCGGCTGTCCATCACTGTCCTTCACTATGGCTTTGATCCCAGGATGCAGATCGAGAAGCACCTGTCGG
CACCGTCCGCAGGGGCTCAAGATGCCCCTGTTCTCATTTCCGATCGCGACGATACAAGTCAGGTTGCCAG
CTGCCGCAGCAGCAGCAGTGCCCAGCACCACGAGTTCTGCACAAGGTCCCCCAGTAAAATGATATACATT
GACACCAGTGAAGATGCGGCCGTCGCTAGAGAGAGCTGCGCTGGCGACGCTGTAGTCTTCAGAGATGGGG
ATGCTGTTGATTGTAGCCGTTGCTCTTTCAATGAGGGTGGATTCTTCTTGAGACAAAGGCTTGGCCATGG
TGGCGCTAGTGTCAGAAGAATCGAGCTTTTTGCAAAAGCCTAGGCCTCCAAAAAAGCCTCCTCACTACTT
CTGGAATAGCTCAGAGGCCGAGGCGGCCTCGGCCTCTGCATAAATAAAAAAAATTAGTCAGCCATGGGGC
GGAGAATGGGCGGAACTGGGCGGAGTTAGGGGCGGGATGGGCGGAGTTAGGGGCGGGACTATGGTTGCTG
ACTAATTGAGATGCATGCTTTGCATACTTCTGCCTGCTGGGGAGCCTGGGGACTTTCCACACCTGGTTGC
TGACTAATTGAGATGCATGCTTTGCATACTTCTGCCTGCTGGGGAGCCTGGGGACTTTCCACACCCTAAC
TGACACACATTCCACAGCTGGTTCTTTCCGCCTCAGAAGGTACCTAACCAAGTTCCTCTTTCAGAGGTTA
TTTCAGGCCATGGTGCTGCGC
Features (pLannotate 1.2.2; 17 found; start..end, strand, type, name):
     24..105     -  polyA_signal   SV40 poly(A) signal: SV40 polyadenylation signal
    128..211     -  CDS            large T antigen (fragment): large T antigen from SV40 (simian virus 40)
    276..641     +  enhancer       CMV enhancer: human cytomegalovirus immediate early enhancer
    643..842     +  promoter       CMV promoter: human cytomegalovirus (CMV) immediate early promoter
    981..1113    +  intron         chimeric intron: chimera between introns from human β-globin and immunoglobulin heavy chain genes
   1157..1175    +  promoter       T7 promoter: promoter for bacteriophage T7 RNA polymerase
   1243..2745    +  CDS            PWP1: PWP1_HUMAN - Experimental evidence at protein level: Swiss-Prot protein existence level 1. Chromatin-associated factor that regulates transcription (PubMed:29065309). Regulates Pol I-mediated rRNA biogenesis and, probably, Pol III-mediated transcription (PubMed:29065309). Regulates the epigenetic status of rDNA (PubMed:29065309). From Homo sapiens (Human).
   2841..2868    +  CDS            SET1 (fragment): solubility-enhancement tag derived from T7 phage gene 10B
   2894..3015    -  polyA_signal   SV40 poly(A) signal: SV40 polyadenylation signal
   3038..3106    -  CDS            large T antigen (fragment): large T antigen from SV40 (simian virus 40)
   3130..3163    +  protein_bind   loxP: Cre-mediated recombination occurs in the 8-bp core sequence (GCATACAT). Cre recombinase
   3173..3220    +  promoter       EM7 promoter: synthetic bacterial promoter&nbsp
   3252..4043    +  CDS            neo: KKA2_KLEPN - Also known as kan, nptII. Experimental evidence at protein level: Swiss-Prot protein existence level 1. Resistance to kanamycin, neomycin, paromomycin, ribostamycin, butirosin and gentamicin B. From Klebsiella pneumoniae.
   4204..4792    -  rep_origin     ori: high-copy-number ColE1/pMB1/pBR322/pUC origin of replication
   4918..4966    -  polyA_signal   poly(A) signal: synthetic polyadenylation signal
   4990..5388    -  CDS            BSD: blasticidin S deaminase; Aspergillus terreus BSD; confers resistance to blasticidin
   5419..5776    -  promoter       SV40 promoter: SV40 enhancer and early promoter
