[The description below was written by a language model from this plasmid's Addgene catalogue record and pLannotate feature annotations shown in this document.]
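Description:
pBiT3.1-C_PWP1:1-501 is a mammalian expression plasmid built on Promega's pBiT3.1-C backbone that produces full-length human PWP1 (residues M1–S501, a 1503 bp insert) fused at its C terminus to the HiBiT peptide through a short glycine-serine linker. The coding sequence derives from a Mammalian Gene Collection clone and was inserted by ligation-independent cloning between retained EcoRI and XhoI sites. The depositor notes three substitutions relative to the reference, E165D, F448L and G449R, described as not annotated variants. Transcription is driven by the CMV immediate-early enhancer and promoter, followed by a chimeric β-globin/immunoglobulin intron that generally improves mRNA processing and expression, and is terminated by an SV40 polyadenylation signal. A T7 promoter upstream of the insert serves as a sequencing primer site and could support in vitro transcription.

The plasmid replicates in E. coli at high copy from a ColE1/pUC-type origin and is selected with kanamycin through a neo (nptII) gene under the bacterial EM7 promoter, which is preceded by a single loxP site. The catalogue lists neomycin/G418 as the mammalian selectable marker, but the feature table shows no eukaryotic promoter directly upstream of neo. It does show a separate blasticidin S deaminase cassette driven by the SV40 early promoter with a synthetic poly(A) signal, so the record is not fully consistent on mammalian selection. A short "SET1" fragment called downstream of PWP1 is probably an incidental annotation match.

HiBiT is a small peptide that complements LgBiT to reconstitute NanoLuc luciferase, allowing luminescent quantification of the tagged protein. The construct comes from a study of the ligandability of WD40 repeat proteins, although the record does not specify the assay it was used in.
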