Addgene plasmid #211262: pBiT3.1-C_PWP1:1-501
Purpose: Mammalian expression of full-length human PWP1. C-terminal HiBiT tag.
Depositing lab: Cheryl Arrowsmith. Depositing organization: University of Toronto. Publication: A Target Class Ligandability Evaluation of WD40 Repeat-Containing Proteins. Ackloo S, Li F, Szewczyk M, Seitova A, Loppnau P, Zeng H, Xu J, Ahmad S, Arnautova YA, Baghaie AJ, Beldar S, Bolotokova A, Centrella PA, Chau I, Clark MA, Cuozzo JW, Dehghani-Tafti S, Disch JS, Dong A, Dumas A, Feng JA, Ghiabi P, Gibson E, Gilmer J, Goldman B, Green SR, Guie MA, Guilinger JP, Harms N, Herasymenko O, Houliston S, Hutchinson A, Kearnes S, Keefe AD, Kimani SW, Kramer T, Kutera M, Kwak HA, Lento C, Li Y, Liu J, Loup J, Machado RAC, Mulhern CJ, Perveen S, Righetto GL, Riley P, Shrestha S, Sigel EA, Silva M, Sintchak MD, Slakman BL, Taylor RD, Thompson J, Torng W, Underkoffler C, von Rechenberg M, Walsh RT, Watson I, Wilson DJ, Wolf E, Yadav M, Yazdi AK, Zhang J, Zhang Y, Santhakumar V, Edwards AM, Barsyte-Lovejoy D, Schapira M, Brown PJ, Halabelian L, Arrowsmith CH. J Med Chem. 2025 Jan 23;68(2):1092-1112. doi: 10.1021/acs.jmedchem.4c02010. Epub 2024 Nov 4. PubMed 39495097.
Backbone
  Vector backbone: pBiT3.1-C
  Backbone manufacturer: Promega
  Vector type: Mammalian Expression
  Selectable markers: Neomycin (select with G418)
Growth in bacteria
  Bacterial resistance: Kanamycin, 50 μg/mL
  Growth temperature: 37°C
  Growth strain: DH5alpha
  Copy number: High Copy
Gene/Insert
  Gene/Insert name: PWP1:M1-S501
  Species: H. sapiens (human)
  Insert size (bp): 1503
  Mutation: E165D F448L G449R not annotated variants
  Entrez Gene: PWP1 (a.k.a. IEF-SSP-9502)
  Promoter: CMV
  Tag / fusion protein: GSSGGSSGVSGWRLFKKIS (C terminal on insert)
  Cloning method: Ligation Independent Cloning
  Sequencing primers: 5′ T7; 3′ TTGCTCAGCGGTGGCAGCAG
Resource information
  A portion of this plasmid was derived from a plasmid made by: Mammalian Gene Collection (BC001652)
Terms and licenses: Academic/Nonprofit Terms; Industry Terms: Not Available to Industry
Depositor comments: 5' Cloning Site: EcoR1 (not destroyed), 3' Cloning Site: Xho1 (not destroyed).
How to cite: pBiT3.1-C_PWP1:1-501 was a gift from Cheryl Arrowsmith (Addgene plasmid # 211262 ; http://n2t.net/addgene:211262 ; RRID:Addgene_211262)
