>Addgene plasmid #211262 | pBiT3.1-C_PWP1:1-501 | depositor partial sequence | sequence record 412002 | Insert sequence
ATGAACCGCAGCCGCCAGGTGACGTGCGTGGCCTGGGTCCGCTGCGGCGTGGCCAAAGAGACACCAGACA
AGGTAGAGCTGAGTAAAGAAGAAGTAAAACGCCTCATTGCTGAGGCAAAGGAGAAATTGCAAGAAGAAGG
TGGTGGCAGTGATGAAGAGGAGACAGGCAGTCCTTCAGAAGATGGCATGCAGAGTGCACGCACCCAGGCA
CGCCCAAGAGAGCCCCTGGAGGATGGTGACCCAGAGGATGACAGGACGCTTGATGATGATGAGCTGGCTG
AGTACGACTTAGATAAATATGATGAGGAAGGTGACCCAGATGCTGAGACTCTTGGTGAATCTCTCTTGGG
TCTTACGGTCTACGGGAGTAATGATCAAGATCCTTACGTTACTCTGAAAGATACAGAACAATATGAACGT
GAAGATTTCTTGATTAAGCCCAGTGATAATCTTATAGTTTGTGGCCGAGCTGAACAGGACCAGTGCAATT
TAGACGTGCATGTTTATAATCAAGAAGAAGACTCTTTTTATGTACACCATGATATACTCTTGTCTGCATA
TCCTCTGAGTGTGGAATGGCTGAATTTTGATCCTAGCCCAGATGATTCTACTGGAAATTACATTGCTGTA
GGAAACATGACCCCTGTTATTGAAGTGTGGGACCTTGATATAGTGGACTCTTTAGAGCCAGTCTTCACAC
TCGGAAGTAAACTTTCAAAAAAGAAGAAAAAGAAAGGAAAGAAGAGTTCCTCAGCAGAAGGGCATACCGA
TGCTGTCCTTGACCTTTCATGGAATAAGCTAATCAGAAATGTTTTAGCAAGTGCATCAGCTGACAACACT
GTAATTCTGTGGGATATGTCCTTGGGGAAACCAGCAGCTAGCCTCGCTGTACACACAGACAAGGTCCAAA
CACTGCAGTTTCATCCATTTGAAGCACAGACTCTGATTTCTGGCTCATATGATAAGTCAGTGGCTTTGTA
TGACTGCCGAAGTCCAGATGAAAGCCATCGAATGTGGCGATTCAGTGGGCAGATAGAGAGAGTGACTTGG
AATCACTTTTCACCTTGTCATTTCTTGGCCAGTACAGATGACGGCTTTGTATATAATTTGGATGCACGTT
CAGATAAGCCAATTTTTACACTTAATGCACACAATGATGAAATCTCTGGTCTTGATCTTAGCAGTCAAAT
CAAGGGCTGTCTCGTGACTGCTTCAGCTGACAAATACGTGAAGATCTGGGACATCTTAGGAGATAGGCCA
AGTCTAGTTCATTCTAGGGACATGAAAATGGGAGTTCTCTTCTGTTCTTCATGTTGCCCTGATTTGCCAT
TTATTTATGCCCTTCGAGGTCAAAAAGAAGGGCTTCGGGTCTGGGATATAAGCACAGTCTCTTCAGTAAA
TGAAGCATTTGGAAGACGAGAGAGGCTTGTTCTTGGGAGTGCAAGAAATTCATCTATTAGTGGCCCTTTT
GGCAGCAGGAGCTCAGATACACCCATGGAGTCT
